Addgene plasmid #111079: pcDNA3.1-R1ACR_653-EYFP
Purpose: Anion channelrhodopsin from Rhodomonas sp. for expression in mammalian cells
Depositing lab: John Spudich. Depositing organization: University of Texas Health Science Center at Houston. Publication: Extending the Time Domain of Neuronal Silencing with Cryptophyte Anion Channelrhodopsins. Govorunova EG, Sineshchekov OA, Hemmati R, Janz R, Morelle O, Melkonian M, Wong GK, Spudich JL. eNeuro. 2018 Jul 10;5(3). pii: eN-MNT-0174-18. doi: 10.1523/ENEURO.0174-18.2018. eCollection 2018 May-Jun. PubMed 30027111.
Backbone
  Vector backbone: pcDNA3.1
  Backbone size w/o insert (bp): 6217
  Total vector size (bp): 7072
  Vector type: Mammalian Expression
Growth in bacteria
  Bacterial resistance: Ampicillin, 100 μg/mL
  Growth temperature: 37°C
  Growth strain: DH5alpha
  Copy number: Unknown
Gene/Insert
  Gene/Insert name: Anion channelrhodopsin R1ACR_653
  Species: Rhodomonas sp. (CCMP768)
  Insert size (bp): 855
  GenBank ID: MG831193
  Tag / fusion protein: EYFP (C terminal on insert)
  Cloning method: Restriction Enzyme; 5′ cloning site BamHI (not destroyed); 3′ cloning site XbaI (not destroyed)
  Sequencing primers: 5′ T7
Terms and licenses: Academic/Nonprofit Terms; Industry Terms: Not Available to Industry
How to cite: pcDNA3.1-R1ACR_653-EYFP was a gift from John Spudich (Addgene plasmid # 111079 ; http://n2t.net/addgene:111079 ; RRID:Addgene_111079)
