[The description below was written by a language model from this plasmid's Addgene catalogue record and pLannotate feature annotations shown in this document.]
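Description:
pcDNA3.1-R1ACR_653-EYFP is a mammalian expression plasmid built on the pcDNA3.1 backbone that encodes an anion-conducting channelrhodopsin from the cryptophyte alga Rhodomonas sp. (strain CCMP768), fused at its C terminus to EYFP. The roughly 855 bp opsin insert was cloned between BamHI and XbaI sites, both retained. It sits downstream of the human cytomegalovirus immediate-early enhancer and promoter, with a T7 promoter just upstream that also serves as a sequencing primer site. The automated feature table does not label the opsin itself, but an unannotated gap between the T7 promoter and the EYFP coding sequence corresponds to its expected position. A V5 epitope tag from the backbone is annotated after EYFP; the record does not say whether it is translated in frame with the fusion. Transcripts terminate at the bovine growth hormone polyadenylation signal.

The rest of the plasmid is standard pcDNA3.1 architecture. An SV40 early promoter drives a neomycin phosphotransferase gene followed by an SV40 poly(A) signal, which permits G418 selection of stably transfected mammalian cells. A high-copy ColE1/pUC-type origin and β-lactamase gene support propagation and ampicillin selection in E. coli, and an f1 origin allows single-stranded DNA production. Short hits annotated as HIV-1 LTR, ble, lacI and bom fragments appear to be backbone remnants or partial matches rather than functional elements. The sequenced record (7,038 nt) is slightly shorter than the catalogued total size of 7,072 bp.

The construct is intended for expressing this light-gated anion channel in mammalian cells, with EYFP fluorescence reporting expression and localisation. The associated publication characterises cryptophyte anion channelrhodopsins as optogenetic tools for neuronal silencing over extended time scales.
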