Features (pLannotate 1.2.2; 21 found; start..end, strand, type, name):
      1..380     +  enhancer       CMV enhancer: human cytomegalovirus immediate early enhancer
    381..584     +  promoter       CMV promoter: human cytomegalovirus (CMV) immediate early promoter
    580..613     +  LTR            5' LTR (truncated) (fragment): truncated 5' long terminal repeat (LTR) from HIV-1
    629..647     +  promoter       T7 promoter: promoter for bacteriophage T7 RNA polymerase
   1556..2272    +  CDS            EYFP: enhanced YFP mammalian codon-optimized
   2302..2343    +  CDS            V5 tag: epitope tag from simian virus 5
   2399..2623    +  polyA_signal   bGH poly(A) signal: bovine growth hormone polyadenylation signal
   2627..2648    +  promoter       SV40 promoter (fragment): SV40 enhancer and early promoter
   2669..3097    +  rep_origin     f1 ori (sequence partly withheld): f1 bacteriophage origin of replication; arrow indicates direction of (+) strand synthesis
   3111..3440    +  promoter       SV40 promoter: SV40 enhancer and early promoter
   3507..4298    +  CDS            neo: KKA2_KLEPN - Also known as kan, nptII. Experimental evidence at protein level: Swiss-Prot protein existence level 1. Resistance to kanamycin, neomycin, paromomycin, ribostamycin, butirosin and gentamicin B. From Klebsiella pneumoniae.
   4324..4482    +  CDS            ble (fragment): BLE_KLEPN - Experimental evidence at protein level: Swiss-Prot protein existence level 1. Binding protein with a strong affinity to the bleomycin family of antibiotics. Binds to CL990; an antimitotic-antibiotic compound. From Klebsiella pneumoniae.
   4477..4598    +  polyA_signal   SV40 poly(A) signal: SV40 polyadenylation signal
   4671..4687    -  protein_bind   lac operator: The lac repressor binds to the lac operator to inhibit transcription in E. coli. This inhibition can be relieved by adding lactose or isopropyl-β-D-thiogalactopyranoside (IPTG). lac repressor encoded by lacI
   4695..4725    -  promoter       lac promoter: promoter for the E. coli lac operon
   4740..4761    -  protein_bind   CAP binding site: CAP binding activates transcription in the presence of cAMP. E. coli catabolite activator protein
   4774..4866    -  CDS            lacI (fragment): lac repressor; lacI; The lac repressor binds to the lac operator to inhibit transcription in E. coli. This inhibition can be relieved by adding lactose or isopropyl-β-D-thiogalactopyranoside (IPTG).
   5049..5637    -  rep_origin     ori: high-copy-number ColE1/pMB1/pBR322/pUC origin of replication
   5808..6668    -  CDS            AmpR: β-lactamase; bla; confers resistance to ampicillin, carbenicillin, and related antibiotics
   6669..6773    -  promoter       AmpR promoter: bla
   6832..6884    -  misc_feature   bom (fragment): basis of mobility region from pBR322
>Addgene plasmid #111079 | pcDNA3.1-R1ACR_653-EYFP | addgene full sequence | sequence record 211926 | Addgene NGS Result
GACATTGATTATTGACTAGTTATTAATAGTAATCAATTACGGGGTCATTAGTTCATAGCCCATATATGGA
GTTCCGCGTTACATAACTTACGGTAAATGGCCCGCCTGGCTGACCGCCCAACGACCCCCGCCCATTGACG
TCAATAATGACGTATGTTCCCATAGTAACGCCAATAGGGACTTTCCATTGACGTCAATGGGTGGAGTATT
TACGGTAAACTGCCCACTTGGCAGTACATCAAGTGTATCATATGCCAAGTACGCCCCCTATTGACGTCAA
TGACGGTAAATGGCCCGCCTGGCATTATGCCCAGTACATGACCTTATGGGACTTTCCTACTTGGCAGTAC
ATCTACGTATTAGTCATCGCTATTACCATGGTGATGCGGTTTTGGCAGTACATCAATGGGCGTGGATAGC
GGTTTGACTCACGGGGATTTCCAAGTCTCCACCCCATTGACGTCAATGGGAGTTTGTTTTGGCACCAAAA
TCAACGGGACTTTCCAAAATGTCGTAACAACTCCGCCCCATTGACGCAAATGGGCGGTAGGCGTGTACGG
TGGGAGGTCTATATAAGCAGAGCTCTCTGGCTAACTAGAGAACCCACTGCTTACTGGCTTATCGAAATTA
ATACGACTCACTATAGGGAGACCCAAGCTGGCTAGTTAAGCTTGGTACCGAGCTCGGATCCATGCCATAC
GATAACTATGGCTGGTGGGAGCGGGAGAATGCCGACTGCATCTCTAAGATGGATGCCAAGCTGGACCAGA
TGCACCTGGTGCAGCTGGCCATGTCCATGCTGTGCTTTTGTCAGCTGGTGTTCATGACCTCTAGATTTCC
AAAGCAGGCATGGGAGGCAATCTACCTGCCAGCAGCAGAGTGCGTGCTGTATGCAATGGCAGCAAGCGGA
AACGGATACCTGAGGCTGGCAAATGGCCGCCTGCTGCCATGGGCAAGGATGGCATCTTGGCTGGCCACCT
GTCCTGTGATGCTGAACCAGATCAATACAATCAGCCCACTGAAGCTGTATGGCATCAACCTGAACAATGT
GCAGATCGCCCTGTCCGTGGTGCGCGTGGTGAATGGCGTGTCTGCCAGCTCCGTGGACGATGACAGCCTG
AAGTGGGGCTTCTTTTTCATGGGCGTGTTCTGCCTGGTCATCGAGTTTTCCATCGCCTACAACATCTTCG
CCCTGGGCATGGCCAAGTTTAAGGAGGCCGGCAAGGATTCTGACATCTGCGCCCGGGCCTGTGATAGACT
GCAGGTGCTGCGGGGCATCTTTTTCAGCGCCTGGGCCATGTTCCCCATCATCTGGCTGTTTTCCCCTCAG
GGAACCTGTCTGCTGGGAGAGGATGTGATCCCTCTGCTGTATCTGTTCGCCGACCTGGTGTGCAAGAATT
GTTTTGGCATCCTGTGGTACGATACCACATGGAGGCTGCTGGACGGCAAGGGATGGAACCCCGAGCTGCA
GCTGACAGACAATGAGGTGGAGGAGCTGGTGCACGCCAAGGAAGAGGTGGAGGATCACCACCACCCTCAC
GACGCCGCGGCCGCCGTGAGCAAGGGCGAGGAGCTGTTCACCGGGGTGGTGCCCATCCTGGTCGAGCTGG
ACGGCGACGTAAACGGCCACAAGTTCAGCGTGTCCGGCGAGGGCGAGGGCGATGCCACCTACGGCAAGCT
GACCCTGAAGTTCATCTGCACCACCGGCAAGCTGCCCGTGCCCTGGCCCACCCTCGTGACCACCTTCGGC
TACGGCCTGCAGTGCTTCGCCCGCTACCCCGACCACATGAAGCAGCACGACTTCTTCAAGTCCGCCATGC
CCGAAGGCTACGTCCAGGAGCGCACCATCTTCTTCAAGGACGACGGCAACTACAAGACCCGCGCCGAGGT
GAAGTTCGAGGGCGACACCCTGGTGAACCGCATCGAGCTGAAGGGCATCGACTTCAAGGAGGACGGCAAC
ATCCTGGGGCACAAGCTGGAGTACAACTACAACAGCCACAACGTCTATATCATGGCCGACAAGCAGAAGA
ACGGCATCAAGGTGAACTTCAAGATCCGCCACAACATCGAGGACGGCAGCGTGCAGCTCGCCGACCACTA
CCAGCAGAACACCCCCATCGGCGACGGCCCCGTGCTGCTGCCCGACAACCACTACCTGAGCTACCAGTCC
GCCCTGAGCAAAGACCCCAACGAGAAGCGCGATCACATGGTCCTGCTGGAGTTCGTGACCGCCGCCGGGA
TCACTCTCGGCATGGACGAGCTGTACAAGTAACATATGCTCTAGAGGGCCCGCGGTTCGAAGGTAAGCCT
ATCCCTAACCCTCTCCTCGGTCTCGATTCTACGCGTACCGGTCATCATCACCATCACCATTGAGTTTAAA
CCCGCTGATCAGCCTCGACTGTGCCTTCTAGTTGCCAGCCATCTGTTGTTTGCCCCTCCCCCGTGCCTTC
CTTGACCCTGGAAGGTGCCACTCCCACTGTCCTTTCCTAATAAAATGAGGAAATTGCATCGCATTGTCTG
AGTAGGTGTCATTCTATTCTGGGGGGTGGGGTGGGGCAGGACAGCAAGGGGGAGGATTGGGAAGACAATA
GCAGGCATGCTGGGGATGCGGTGGGCTCTATGGCTTCTGAGGCGGAAAGAACCAGCTGGGGCTCTAGGGG
GTATCCCC
[124 nt withheld, positions 2669-2792]
C
[91 nt withheld, positions 2794-2884]
A
[49 nt withheld, positions 2886-2934]
CCTTTGACGTTGGAGTCCACGTTCTTT
[37 nt withheld, positions 2962-2998]
ACCCTATCTCGGTCTATTCTTTTGATTTATAAGGGATTTTGCCGATTTCGGCCTATTGGTTAAAAAATGA
GCTGATTTAACAAAAATTTAACGCGAATTAATTCTGTGGAATGTGTGTCAGTTAGGGTGTGGAAAGTCCC
CAGGCTCCCCAGCAGGCAGAAGTATGCAAAGCATGCATCTCAATTAGTCAGCAACCAGGTGTGGAAAGTC
CCCAGGCTCCCCAGCAGGCAGAAGTATGCAAAGCATGCATCTCAATTAGTCAGCAACCATAGTCCCGCCC
CTAACTCCGCCCATCCCGCCCCTAACTCCGCCCAGTTCCGCCCATTCTCCGCCCCATGGCTGACTAATTT
TTTTTATTTATGCAGAGGCCGAGGCCGCCTCTGCCTCTGAGCTATTCCAGAAGTAGTGAGGAGGCTTTTT
TGGAGGCCTAGGCTTTTGCAAAAAGCTCCCGGGAGCTTGTATATCCATTTTCGGATCTGATCAAGAGACA
GGATGAGGATCGTTTCGCATGATTGAACAAGATGGATTGCACGCAGGTTCTCCGGCCGCTTGGGTGGAGA
GGCTATTCGGCTATGACTGGGCACAACAGACAATCGGCTGCTCTGATGCCGCCGTGTTCCGGCTGTCAGC
GCAGGGGCGCCCGGTTCTTTTTGTCAAGACCGACCTGTCCGGTGCCCTGAATGAACTGCAGGACGAGGCA
GCGCGGCTATCGTGGCTGGCCACGACGGGCGTTCCTTGCGCAGCTGTGCTCGACGTTGTCACTGAAGCGG
GAAGGGACTGGCTGCTATTGGGCGAAGTGCCGGGGCAGGATCTCCTGTCATCTCACCTTGCTCCTGCCGA
GAAAGTATCCATCATGGCTGATGCAATGCGGCGGCTGCATACGCTTGATCCGGCTACCTGCCCATTCGAC
CACCAAGCGAAACATCGCATCGAGCGAGCACGTACTCGGATGGAAGCCGGTCTTGTCGATCAGGATGATC
TGGACGAAGAGCATCAGGGGCTCGCGCCAGCCGAACTGTTCGCCAGGCTCAAGGCGCGCATGCCCGACGG
CGAGGATCTCGTCGTGACCCATGGCGATGCCTGCTTGCCGAATATCATGGTGGAAAATGGCCGCTTTTCT
GGATTCATCGACTGTGGCCGGCTGGGTGTGGCGGACCGCTATCAGGACATAGCGTTGGCTACCCGTGATA
TTGCTGAAGAGCTTGGCGGCGAATGGGCTGACCGCTTCCTCGTGCTTTACGGTATCGCCGCTCCCGATTC
GCAGCGCATCGCCTTCTATCGCCTTCTTGACGAGTTCTTCTGAGCGGGACTCTGGGGTTCGCGAAATGAC
CGACCAAGCGACGCCCAACCTGCCATCACGAGATTTCGATTCCACCGCCGCCTTCTATGAAAGGTTGGGC
TTCGGAATCGTTTTCCGGGACGCCGGCTGGATGATCCTCCAGCGCGGGGATCTCATGCTGGAGTTCTTCG
CCCACCCCAACTTGTTTATTGCAGCTTATAATGGTTACAAATAAAGCAATAGCATCACAAATTTCACAAA
TAAAGCATTTTTTTCACTGCATTCTAGTTGTGGTTTGTCCAAACTCATCAATGTATCTTATCATGTCTGT
ATACCGTCGACCTCTAGCTAGAGCTTGGCGTAATCATGGTCATAGCTGTTTCCTGTGTGAAATTGTTATC
CGCTCACAATTCCACACAACATACGAGCCGGAAGCATAAAGTGTAAAGCCTGGGGTGCCTAATGAGTGAG
CTAACTCACATTAATTGCGTTGCGCTCACTGCCCGCTTTCCAGTCGGGAAACCTGTCGTGCCAGCTGCAT
TAATGAATCGGCCAACGCGCGGGGAGAGGCGGTTTGCGTATTGGGCGCTCTTCCGCTTCCTCGCTCACTG
ACTCGCTGCGCTCGGTCGTTCGGCTGCGGCGAGCGGTATCAGCTCACTCAAAGGCGGTAATACGGTTATC
CACAGAATCAGGGGATAACGCAGGAAAGAACATGTGAGCAAAAGGCCAGCAAAAGGCCAGGAACCGTAAA
AAGGCCGCGTTGCTGGCGTTTTTCCATAGGCTCCGCCCCCCTGACGAGCATCACAAAAATCGACGCTCAA
GTCAGAGGTGGCGAAACCCGACAGGACTATAAAGATACCAGGCGTTTCCCCCTGGAAGCTCCCTCGTGCG
CTCTCCTGTTCCGACCCTGCCGCTTACCGGATACCTGTCCGCCTTTCTCCCTTCGGGAAGCGTGGCGCTT
TCTCATAGCTCACGCTGTAGGTATCTCAGTTCGGTGTAGGTCGTTCGCTCCAAGCTGGGCTGTGTGCACG
AACCCCCCGTTCAGCCCGACCGCTGCGCCTTATCCGGTAACTATCGTCTTGAGTCCAACCCGGTAAGACA
CGACTTATCGCCACTGGCAGCAGCCACTGGTAACAGGATTAGCAGAGCGAGGTATGTAGGCGGTGCTACA
GAGTTCTTGAAGTGGTGGCCTAACTACGGCTACACTAGAAGAACAGTATTTGGTATCTGCGCTCTGCTGA
AGCCAGTTACCTTCGGAAAAAGAGTTGGTAGCTCTTGATCCGGCAAACAAACCACCGCTGGTAGCGGTGG
TTTTTTTGTTTGCAAGCAGCAGATTACGCGCAGAAAAAAAGGATCTCAAGAAGATCCTTTGATCTTTTCT
ACGGGGTCTGACGCTCAGTGGAACGAAAACTCACGTTAAGGGATTTTGGTCATGAGATTATCAAAAAGGA
TCTTCACCTAGATCCTTTTAAATTAAAAATGAAGTTTTAAATCAATCTAAAGTATATATGAGTAAACTTG
GTCTGACAGTTACCAATGCTTAATCAGTGAGGCACCTATCTCAGCGATCTGTCTATTTCGTTCATCCATA
GTTGCCTGACTCCCCGTCGTGTAGATAACTACGATACGGGAGGGCTTACCATCTGGCCCCAGTGCTGCAA
TGATACCGCGAGACCCACGCTCACCGGCTCCAGATTTATCAGCAATAAACCAGCCAGCCGGAAGGGCCGA
GCGCAGAAGTGGTCCTGCAACTTTATCCGCCTCCATCCAGTCTATTAATTGTTGCCGGGAAGCTAGAGTA
AGTAGTTCGCCAGTTAATAGTTTGCGCAACGTTGTTGCCATTGCTACAGGCATCGTGGTGTCACGCTCGT
CGTTTGGTATGGCTTCATTCAGCTCCGGTTCCCAACGATCAAGGCGAGTTACATGATCCCCCATGTTGTG
CAAAAAAGCGGTTAGCTCCTTCGGTCCTCCGATCGTTGTCAGAAGTAAGTTGGCCGCAGTGTTATCACTC
ATGGTTATGGCAGCACTGCATAATTCTCTTACTGTCATGCCATCCGTAAGATGCTTTTCTGTGACTGGTG
AGTACTCAACCAAGTCATTCTGAGAATAGTGTATGCGGCGACCGAGTTGCTCTTGCCCGGCGTCAATACG
GGATAATACCGCGCCACATAGCAGAACTTTAAAAGTGCTCATCATTGGAAAACGTTCTTCGGGGCGAAAA
CTCTCAAGGATCTTACCGCTGTTGAGATCCAGTTCGATGTAACCCACTCGTGCACCCAACTGATCTTCAG
CATCTTTTACTTTCACCAGCGTTTCTGGGTGAGCAAAAACAGGAAGGCAAAATGCCGCAAAAAAGGGAAT
AAGGGCGACACGGAAATGTTGAATACTCATACTCTTCCTTTTTCAATATTATTGAAGCATTTATCAGGGT
TATTGTCTCATGAGCGGATACATATTTGAATGTATTTAGAAAAATAAACAAATAGGGGTTCCGCGCACAT
TTCCCCGAAAAGTGCCACCTGACGTCGACGGATCGGGAGATCTCCCGATCCCCTATGGTGCACTCTCAGT
ACAATCTGCTCTGATGCCGCATAGTTAAGCCAGTATCTGCTCCCTGCTTGTGTGTTGGAGGTCGCTGAGT
AGTGCGCGAGCAAAATTTAAGCTACAACAAGGCAAGGCTTGACCGACAATTGCATGAAGAATCTGCTTAG
GGTTAGGCGTTTTGCGCTGCTTCGCGATGTACGGGCCAGATATACGCGTT
