>Addgene plasmid #111079 | pcDNA3.1-R1ACR_653-EYFP | depositor partial sequence | sequence record 208894 | ACR coding sequence
ATGCCATACGATAACTATGGCTGGTGGGAGCGGGAGAATGCCGACTGCATCTCTAAGATGGATGCCAAGC
TGGACCAGATGCACCTGGTGCAGCTGGCCATGTCCATGCTGTGCTTTTGTCAGCTGGTGTTCATGACCTC
TAGATTTCCAAAGCAGGCATGGGAGGCAATCTACCTGCCAGCAGCAGAGTGCGTGCTGTATGCAATGGCA
GCAAGCGGAAACGGATACCTGAGGCTGGCAAATGGCCGCCTGCTGCCATGGGCAAGGATGGCATCTTGGC
TGGCCACCTGTCCTGTGATGCTGAACCAGATCAATACAATCAGCCCACTGAAGCTGTATGGCATCAACCT
GAACAATGTGCAGATCGCCCTGTCCGTGGTGCGCGTGGTGAATGGCGTGTCTGCCAGCTCCGTGGACGAT
GACAGCCTGAAGTGGGGCTTCTTTTTCATGGGCGTGTTCTGCCTGGTCATCGAGTTTTCCATCGCCTACA
ACATCTTCGCCCTGGGCATGGCCAAGTTTAAGGAGGCCGGCAAGGATTCTGACATCTGCGCCCGGGCCTG
TGATAGACTGCAGGTGCTGCGGGGCATCTTTTTCAGCGCCTGGGCCATGTTCCCCATCATCTGGCTGTTT
TCCCCTCAGGGAACCTGTCTGCTGGGAGAGGATGTGATCCCTCTGCTGTATCTGTTCGCCGACCTGGTGT
GCAAGAATTGTTTTGGCATCCTGTGGTACGATACCACATGGAGGCTGCTGGACGGCAAGGGATGGAACCC
CGAGCTGCAGCTGACAGACAATGAGGTGGAGGAGCTGGTGCACGCCAAGGAAGAGGTGGAGGATCACCAC
CACCCTCACGACGCC
